Addgene plasmid #75228: RCAS-sgATG7
Purpose: An adaption on the RCAS/tv-a somatic cell gene transfer system, for use in combination with an existing Cas9 background in the cell/mouse of interest. Depositors: Jane Fraser/Noor Gammoh
Depositing lab: Noor Gammoh. Depositing organization: University of Edinburgh. Publication: Targeting of early endosomes by autophagy facilitates EGFR recycling and signalling. Fraser J, Simpson J, Fontana R, Kishi-Itakura C, Ktistakis NT, Gammoh N. EMBO Rep. 2019 Oct 4;20(10):e47734. doi: 10.15252/embr.201947734. Epub 2019 Aug 26. PubMed 31448519.
Backbone
  Vector backbone: RCAS-Y
  Backbone size w/o insert (bp): 10000
  Total vector size (bp): 10500
  Modifications to backbone: Addition of U6 promoter-driven expression of CRISPR guide RNA against ATG7
  Vector type: Retroviral
Growth in bacteria
  Bacterial resistance: Ampicillin, 100 μg/mL
  Growth temperature: 37°C
  Growth strain: NEB Stable
  Copy number: High Copy
Gene/Insert
  Gene/Insert name: Autophagy Related 7 (alt name: ATG7)
  gRNA/shRNA sequence: gRNA against ATG7
  Species: M. musculus (mouse)
  Entrez Gene: Atg7 (a.k.a. 1810013K23Rik, Agp7, Apg7l, Atg7l, Gm21553)
  Promoter: U6
  Cloning method: Restriction Enzyme; 5′ cloning site NotI (not destroyed); 3′ cloning site NotI (not destroyed)
  Sequencing primers: 5′ CTCTGCTGGTGGCCTCGCGTACCACTG
Terms and licenses: Academic/Nonprofit Terms; Industry Terms: Not Available to Industry
How to cite: RCAS-sgATG7 was a gift from Noor Gammoh (Addgene plasmid # 75228 ; http://n2t.net/addgene:75228 ; RRID:Addgene_75228)
