[The description below was written by a language model from this plasmid's Addgene catalogue record.]
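Description:
RCAS-sgATG7 is a retroviral plasmid built on the RCAS-Y backbone, a member of the replication-competent avian sarcoma-leukosis virus family of vectors used in the RCAS/tv-a somatic gene transfer system. In that system, virus is produced in avian cells and infects only those mammalian cells that have been engineered to express the avian tv-a receptor, which allows gene delivery to be restricted to a chosen cell type or lineage in culture or in a mouse. The plasmid is about 10.5 kb in total, with roughly 10 kb of backbone, is maintained at high copy in bacteria and is selected with ampicillin. No feature table accompanies the record, so the viral elements and origin of replication are not individually documented here.

The payload is a small cassette, inserted at a NotI site that is retained on both sides, in which a U6 promoter drives a CRISPR guide RNA directed against mouse Atg7 (autophagy related 7), a gene essential for the conjugation steps of autophagosome formation. U6 is an RNA polymerase III promoter, suited to producing short, uncapped transcripts such as guide RNAs. The vector does not carry Cas9, according to the record; it is intended for use in cells or mice that already express Cas9, so that infection with the virus supplies only the guide and triggers disruption of Atg7 in tv-a-positive, Cas9-positive cells. This makes it a tool for targeted, somatic loss-of-function studies of autophagy, and the associated publication concerns the role of autophagy in EGFR recycling and signalling.
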