>Addgene plasmid #75228 | RCAS-sgATG7 | depositor partial sequence | sequence record 142238 | U6 promoter + guide RNA against ATG7 (lower case) + guide RNA scaffold + termination sequence
TGTACAAAAAAGCAGGCTTTAAAGGAACCAATTCAGTCGACTGGATCCGGTACCAAGGTCGGGCAGGAAG
AGGGCCTATTTCCCATGATTCCTTCATATTTGCATATACGATACAAGGCTGTTAGAGAGATAATTAGAAT
TAATTTGACTGTAAACACAAAGATATTAGTACAAAATACGTGACGTAGAAAGTAATAATTTCTTGGGTAG
TTTGCAGTTTTAAAATTATGTTTTAAAATGGACTATCATATGCTTACCGTAACTTGAAAGTATTTCGATT
TCTTGGCTTTATATATCTTGTGGAAAGGACGAAACACCGGAAACTTGTTGAGGAGCATGTTTTAGAGCTA
GAAATAGCAAGTTAAAATAAGGCTAGTCCGTTATCAACTTGAAAAAGTGGCACCGAGTCGGTGCTTTTTT
TCTAGACCCAGCTTTCTTGTACAAAGTTGGCATTA
