>Addgene plasmid #75228 | RCAS-sgATG7 | addgene partial sequence | sequence record 147937 | RCAS-F 5'-ACATGGGTGGTGGTATAGCGCTTGCG-3'
GCAGGAAAGACAGCTATTGGTAATTGTGAAATACGCTTTTGTCTGTGTGCTGCAGGAGCTGAGCTGACTC
TGCTGGTGGCCTCGCGTACCACTGTGGCATCGGCGGCCGCTGTACAAAAAAGCAGGCTTTAAAGGAACCA
ATTCAGTCGACTGGATCCGGTACCAAGGTCGGGCAGGAAGAGGGCCTATTTCCCATGATTCCTTCATATT
TGCATATACGATACAAGGCTGTTAGAGAGATAATTAGAATTAATTTGACTGTAAACACAAAGATATTAGT
ACAAAATACGTGACGTAGAAAGTAATAATTTCTTGGGTAGTTTGCAGTTTTAAAATTATGTTTTAAAATG
GACTATCATATGCTTACCGTAACTTGAAAGTATTTCGATTTCTTGGCTTTATATATCTTGTGGAAAGGAC
GAAACACCGGAAACTTGTTGAGGAGCATGTTTTAGAGCTAGAAATAGCAAGTTAAAATAAGGCTAGTCCG
TTATCAACTTGAAAAAGTGGCACCGAGTCGGTGCTTTTTTTCTAGACCCAGCTTTCTTGTACAAAGTTGG
CATTAGCGGCCGCCGAACGCTGACGTCATCAACCCGCTCCAAGGAATCGCGGGCCCAGTGTCACTAGGCG
GGAACACCCAGCGCGCGTGCGCCCTGGCAGGAAGATGGCTGTGAGGGACAGGGGAGTGGCGCCCTGCAAT
ATTTGCATGTCGCTATGTGTTCTGGGAAATCACCATAAACGTGAAATGTCTTTGGATTTGGGAATCTTAT
AAGTTCTGTATGAGACCACAGATCCCC
