>Addgene plasmid #75228 | RCAS-sgATG7 | addgene partial sequence | sequence record 148572 | Amp-R 5'-ATAATACCGCGCCACATAGC-3'
GTTCTTCGGGGCGAAAACTCTCAAGGATCTTACCGCTGTTGAGATCCAGTTCGATGTAACCCACTCGTGC
ACCCAACTGATCTTCAGCATCTTTTACTTTCACCAGCGTTTCTGGGTGAGCAAAAACAGGAAGGCAAAAT
GCCGCAAAAAAGGGAATAAGGGCGACACGGAAATGTTGAATACTCATACTCTTCCTTTTTCAATATTATT
GAAGCATTTATCAGGGTTATTGTCTCATGAGCGGATACATATTTGAATGTATTTAGAAAAATAAACAAAT
AGGGGTTCCGCGCACATTTCCCCGAAAAGTGCCACCTGACGTCTAAGAAACCATTATTATCATGACATTA
ACCTATAAAAATAGGCGTATCACGAGGCCCTTTCGTCTTCAAGAATTCTCACTCATTAGGCACCCCAGGC
TTTACACTTTATGCTTCCGGCTCGTATAATGTGTGGAATTGTGAGCGGATAACAATTTCACACAGGAAAC
AGCCAAGCTTGGAGCTTTAATGCGGTAGTTTATCACAGTTAAATTGCTAACGCAGTCAGGCACCGTGTAT
GAAATCTAACAATGCGCTCATCGTCATCCTCGGCACCGTCACCCTGGATGCTGTAGGCATAGGCTTGGTT
ATGCCGGTACTGCCGGGCCTCTTGCGGGATATCGTCCATTCCGACAGCATCGCCAGTCACTATGGCGTGC
TGCTAGCGCTATATGCGTTGATGCAATTTCTATGCGCACCCGTTCTCGGAGCACTGTCCGACCGCTTTGG
CCGCCGCCCAGTCCTGCTCGCTTCGCTACTTGGAGCCACTATCGACTACGCGATCATGGCGACCACACCC
GTCCTGTGGATCCCCTCCGACGGTACTCAGCTTCTGCCTCCCTAAGCCGCAGCCCCCTCCACCAGGGTCA
TCGAACTCGCCTCCCGATAGACGAGACGGATGGAGACAGGATCGCCACGC
